>Addgene plasmid #36724 | TAL2289 | depositor partial sequence | sequence record 45917 | TAL2289 sequence 1640 bps
GAACCTGACCCCAGACCAGGTAGTCGCAATCGCGTCACATGACGGGGGAAAGCAAGCCCTGGAAACCGTG
CAAAGGTTGTTGCCGGTCCTTTGTCAAGACCACGGCCTTACACCGGAGCAAGTCGTGGCCATTGCATCCC
ACGACGGTGGCAAACAGGCTCTTGAGACGGTTCAGAGACTTCTCCCAGTTCTCTGTCAAGCCCACGGGCT
GACTCCCGATCAAGTTGTAGCGATTGCGTCGAACATTGGAGGGAAACAAGCATTGGAGACTGTCCAACGG
CTCCTTCCCGTGTTGTGTCAAGCCCACGGTTTGACGCCTGCACAAGTGGTCGCCATCGCCAACAACAACG
GCGGTAAGCAGGCGCTGGAAACAGTACAGCGCCTGCTGCCTGTACTGTGCCAGGATCATGGACTGACCCC
AGACCAGGTAGTCGCAATCGCGAACAATAATGGGGGAAAGCAAGCCCTGGAAACCGTGCAAAGGTTGTTG
CCGGTCCTTTGTCAAGACCACGGCCTTACACCGGAGCAAGTCGTGGCCATTGCATCCCACGACGGTGGCA
AACAGGCTCTTGAGACGGTTCAGAGACTTCTCCCAGTTCTCTGTCAAGCCCACGGGCTGACTCCCGATCA
AGTTGTAGCGATTGCGTCGAACATTGGAGGGAAACAAGCATTGGAGACTGTCCAACGGCTCCTTCCCGTG
TTGTGTCAAGCCCACGGTTTGACGCCTGCACAAGTGGTCGCCATCGCCAACAACAACGGCGGTAAGCAGG
CGCTGGAAACAGTACAGCGCCTGCTGCCTGTACTGTGCCAGGATCATGGACTGACCCCAGACCAGGTAGT
CGCAATCGCGTCACATGACGGGGGAAAGCAAGCCCTGGAAACCGTGCAAAGGTTGTTGCCGGTCCTTTGT
CAAGACCACGGCCTTACACCGGAGCAAGTCGTGGCCATTGCAAGCAATGGGGGTGGCAAACAGGCTCTTG
AGACGGTTCAGAGACTTCTCCCAGTTCTCTGTCAAGCCCACGGGCTGACTCCCGATCAAGTTGTAGCGAT
TGCGAATAACAATGGAGGGAAACAAGCATTGGAGACTGTCCAACGGCTCCTTCCCGTGTTGTGTCAAGCC
CACGGTTTGACGCCTGCACAAGTGGTCGCCATCGCCAACAACAACGGCGGTAAGCAGGCGCTGGAAACAG
TACAGCGCCTGCTGCCTGTACTGTGCCAGGATCATGGACTGACCCCAGACCAGGTAGTCGCAATCGCGTC
GAACATTGGGGGAAAGCAAGCCCTGGAAACCGTGCAAAGGTTGTTGCCGGTCCTTTGTCAAGACCACGGC
CTTACACCGGAGCAAGTCGTGGCCATTGCAAATAATAACGGTGGCAAACAGGCTCTTGAGACGGTTCAGA
GACTTCTCCCAGTTCTCTGTCAAGCCCACGGGCTGACTCCCGATCAAGTTGTAGCGATTGCGTCGCATGA
CGGAGGGAAACAAGCATTGGAGACTGTCCAACGGCTCCTTCCCGTGTTGTGTCAAGCCCACGGTTTGACG
CCTGCACAAGTGGTCGCCATCGCCAGCCATGATGGCGGTAAGCAGGCGCTGGAAACAGTACAGCGCCTGC
TGCCTGTACTGTGCCAGGATCATGGACTGA
