>Addgene plasmid #36724 | TAL2289 | addgene partial sequence | sequence record 47156 | CMV-F 5'-CGCAAATGGGCGGTAGGCGTG-3'
ACTGAGAACCCACTGCTTACTGGCTTATCGAAATTAATACGACTCACTATAGGGAGACCCAAGCTGGCTA
GCACCATGGACTACAAAGACCATGACGGTGATTATAAAGATCATGACATCGATTACAAGGATGACGATGA
CAAGATGGCCCCCAAGAAGAAGAGGAAGGTGGGCATTCACCGCGGGGTACCTATGGTGGACTTGAGGACA
CTCGGTTATTCGCAACAGCAACAGGAGAAAATCAAGCCTAAGGTCAGGAGCACCGTCGCGCAACACCACG
AGGCGCTTGTGGGGCATGGCTTCACTCATGCGCATATTGTCGCGCTTTCACAGCACCCTGCGGCGCTTGG
GACGGTGGCTGTCAAATACCAAGATATGATTGCGGCCCTGCCCGAAGCCACGCACGAGGCAATTGTAGGG
GTCGGTAAACAGTGGTCGGGAGCGCGAGCACTTGAGGCGCTGCTGACTGTGGCGGGTGAGCTTAGGGGGC
CTCCGCTCCAGCTCGACACCGGGCAGCTGCTGAAGATCGCGAAGAGAGGGGGAGTAACAGCGGTAGAGGC
AGTGCACGCCTGGCGCAATGCGCTCACCGGGGCCCCCTTGAACCTGACCCCAGACCAGGTAGTCGCAATC
GCGTCACATGACGGGGGAAAGCAAGCCCTGGAAACCGTGCAAAGGTTGTTGCCGGTCCTTTGTCAAGACC
ACGGCCTTACACCGGAGCAAGTCGTGGCCATTGCATCCCACGACGGTGGCAAACAGGCTCTTGAGACGGT
TCAGAGACTTCTCCCAGTTCTCTGTCAAGCCCACGGGCTGACTCCCGATCAAGTTGTAGCGATTGCGTCG
AACATTGGAGGGAA
