[The description below was written by a language model from this plasmid's Addgene catalogue record.]
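Description:
TAL2289 is a mammalian expression plasmid encoding the right-hand monomer of a TALEN pair directed at the human FANCG gene. It is built on the JDS71 backbone (about 6.4 kb without insert), one of a set of TALEN receiver vectors, and is maintained in E. coli as a high-copy plasmid under ampicillin selection. The record does not include a feature table, so details such as the specific origin of replication or polyadenylation signal are not explicitly documented, although the use of a BGH reverse sequencing primer suggests a BGH terminator region downstream of the coding sequence.

The roughly 1.6 kb insert is an array of TAL effector repeats, assembled by the FLASH method and cloned into the backbone through BsmBI sites that were destroyed in the process. This array determines the DNA-binding specificity for an 18-nucleotide site in FANCG. The backbone supplies the flanking parts of the fusion protein: an N-terminal 3X Flag tag for detection and a C-terminal wild-type FokI nuclease domain. Because FokI cleaves only as a dimer, this construct is meant to be used with a matching left-hand FANCG TALEN that binds the opposite strand nearby, so that the two nuclease domains come together over the spacer and make a double-strand break. Expression in mammalian cells is driven by the CMV promoter, and a T7 promoter allows in vitro transcription of mRNA as an alternative delivery route.

The plasmid is typically used for targeted genome editing at the FANCG locus in human cells. One oddity in the record is that the species is given as human while the linked Entrez gene entry uses mouse-style nomenclature and aliases.
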