Addgene plasmid #36724: TAL2289
Depositing lab: Keith Joung. Depositing organization: Massachusetts General Hospital. Publication: FLASH assembly of TALENs for high-throughput genome editing. Reyon D, Tsai SQ, Khayter C, Foden JA, Sander JD, Joung JK. Nat Biotechnol. 2012 Apr 8. doi: 10.1038/nbt.2170. PubMed 22484455.
Backbone
  Vector backbone: JDS71
  Backbone manufacturer: Joung lab (Addgene Plasmid # 32287)
  Backbone size w/o insert (bp): 6447
  Vector type: Mammalian, T7 for in vitro mRNA synthesis
Growth in bacteria
  Bacterial resistance: Ampicillin, 100 μg/mL
  Growth temperature: 37°C
  Growth strain: XL1 Blue
  Copy number: High Copy
Gene/Insert
  Gene/Insert name: FANCG-TALEN_Right (alt name: FANCG)
  Species: H. sapiens (human)
  Insert size (bp): 1640
  Entrez Gene: Fancg (a.k.a. AU041407, Xrcc9)
  Promoter: CMV
  Tag / fusion protein: 3X Flag (N terminal on backbone); WT FOKI (C terminal on backbone)
  Cloning method: Restriction Enzyme; 5′ cloning site BsmBI (destroyed during cloning); 3′ cloning site BsmBI (destroyed during cloning)
  Sequencing primers: 5′ CMV-F; 3′ BGH-rev
Terms and licenses: Academic/Nonprofit Terms; Industry Terms: Not Available to Industry
Depositor comments: Target binding site: TCCAGGCAGCTGGAGCCC It is strongly recommended that users perform a diagnostic digest to verify this plasmid prior to use. For example, a double digest of the plasmid with BamHI and KpnI should result in two bands at 2.2kb and 5.9kb.
How to cite: TAL2289 was a gift from Keith Joung (Addgene plasmid # 36724 ; http://n2t.net/addgene:36724 ; RRID:Addgene_36724)
